>Addgene plasmid #143699 | TFORF0388 | addgene full sequence | sequence record 407881 | Addgene NGS Result
TTAATGTAGTCTTATGCAATACTCTTGTAGTCTTGCAACATGGTAACGATGAGTTAGCAACATGCCTTAC
AAGGAGAGAAAAAGCACCGTGCATGCCGATTGGTGGAAGTAAGGTGGTACGATCGTGCCTTATTAGGAAG
GCAACAGACGGGTCTGACATGGATTGGACGAACCACTGAATTGCCGCATTGCAGAGATATTGTATTTAAG
TGCCTAGCTCGATACATAAACGGGTCTCTCTGGTTAGACCAGATCTGAGCCTGGGAGCTCTCTGGCTAAC
TAGGGAACCCACTGCTTAAGCCTCAATAAAGCTTGCCTTGAGTGCTTCAAGTAGTGTGTGCCCGTCTGTT
GTGTGACTCTGGTAACTAGAGATCCCTCAGACCCTTTTAGTCAGTGTGGAAAATCTCTAGCAGTGGCGCC
CGAACAGGGACTTGAAAGCGAAAGGGAAACCAGAGGAGCTCTCTCGACGCAGGACTCGGCTTGCTGAAGC
GCGCACGGCAAGAGGCGAGGGGCGGCGACTGGTGAGTACGCCAAAAATTTTGACTAGCGGAGGCTAGAAG
GAGAGAGATGGGTGCGAGAGCGTCAGTATTAAGCGGGGGAGAATTAGATCGCGATGGGAAAAAATTCGGT
TAAGGCCAGGGGGAAAGAAAAAATATAAATTAAAACATATAGTATGGGCAAGCAGGGAGCTAGAACGATT
CGCAGTTAATCCTGGCCTGTTAGAAACATCAGAAGGCTGTAGACAAATACTGGGACAGCTACAACCATCC
CTTCAGACAGGATCAGAAGAACTTAGATCATTATATAATACAGTAGCAACCCTCTATTGTGTGCATCAAA
GGATAGAGATAAAAGACACCAAGGAAGCTTTAGACAAGATAGAGGAAGAGCAAAACAAAAGTAAGACCAC
CGCACAGCAAGCGGCCGCTGATCTTCAGACCTGGAGGAGGAGATATGAGGGACAATTGGAGAAGTGAATT
ATATAAATATAAAGTAGTAAAAATTGAACCATTAGGAGTAGCACCCACCAAGGCAAAGAGAAGAGTGGTG
CAGAGAGAAAAAAGAGCAGTGGGAATAGGAGCTTTGTTCCTTGGGTTCTTGGGAGCAGCAGGAAGCACTA
TGGGCGCAGCGTCAATGACGCTGACGGTACAGGCCAGACAATTATTGTCTGGTATAGTGCAGCAGCAGAA
CAATTTGCTGAGGGCTATTGAGGCGCAACAGCATCTGTTGCAACTCACAGTCTGGGGCATCAAGCAGCTC
CAGGCAAGAATCCTGGCTGTGGAAAGATACCTAAAGGATCAACAGCTCCTGGGGATTTGGGGTTGCTCTG
GAAAACTCATTTGCACCACTGCTGTGCCTTGGAATGCTAGTTGGAGTAATAAATCTCTGGAACAGATTTG
GAATCACACGACCTGGATGGAGTGGGACAGAGAAATTAACAATTACACAAGCTTAATACACTCCTTAATT
GAAGAATCGCAAAACCAGCAAGAAAAGAATGAACAAGAATTATTGGAATTAGATAAATGGGCAAGTTTGT
GGAATTGGTTTAACATAACAAATTGGCTGTGGTATATAAAATTATTCATAATGATAGTAGGAGGCTTGGT
AGGTTTAAGAATAGTTTTTGCTGTACTTTCTATAGTGAATAGAGTTAGGCAGGGATATTCACCATTATCG
TTTCAGACCCACCTCCCAACCCCGAGGGGACCCATGCATTGCATCTCAATTAGTCAGCAACCAGGTGTGG
AAAGTCCCCAGGCTCCCCAGCAGGCAGAAGTATGCAAAGCATGCGTCTCAATTAGTCAGCAACCATAGTC
CCGCCCCTAACTCCGCCCATCCCGCCCCTAACTCCGCCCAGTTCCGCCCATTCTCCGCCCCATGGCTGAC
TAATTTTTTTTATTTATGCAGAGGCCGAGGCCGCCTCGGCCTCTGAGCTATTCCAGAAGTAGTGAGGAGG
CTTTTTTGGAGGCCTAGGCTTTTGCAAAAAGCTTTCTAGAGGTACCACCGGAGCTTACCATGACCGAGTA
CAAGCCCACGGTGCGCCTCGCCACCCGCGACGACGTCCCCAGGGCCGTACGCACCCTCGCCGCCGCGTTC
GCCGACTACCCCGCCACGCGCCACACCGTCGATCCGGACCGCCACATCGAGCGGGTCACCGAGCTGCAAG
AACTCTTCCTCACGCGCGTCGGGCTCGACATCGGCAAGGTGTGGGTCGCGGACGACGGCGCCGCCGTGGC
GGTCTGGACCACGCCGGAGAGCGTCGAAGCGGGGGCGGTGTTCGCCGAGATCGGCCCGCGCATGGCCGAG
TTGAGCGGTTCCCGGCTGGCCGCGCAGCAACAGATGGAAGGCCTCCTGGCGCCGCACCGGCCCAAGGAGC
CCGCGTGGTTCCTGGCCACCGTCGGCGTCTCGCCCGACCACCAGGGCAAGGGTCTGGGCAGCGCCGTCGT
GCTCCCCGGAGTGGAGGCGGCCGAGCGCGCCGGGGTGCCCGCCTTCCTGGAGACCTCCGCGCCCCGCAAC
CTCCCCTTCTACGAGCGGCTCGGCTTCACCGTCACCGCCGACGTCGAGGTGCCCGAAGGACCGCGCACCT
GGTGCATGACCCGCAAGCCCGGTGCCAGTTAACGAATTCTAGATCTTGAGACAAATGGCAGTATTCATCC
ACAATTTTAAAAGAAAAGGGGGGATTGGGGGGTACAGTGCAGGGGAAAGAATAGTAGACATAATAGCAAC
AGACATACAAACTAAAGAATTACAAAAACAAATTACAAAAATTCAAAATTTTCGGGTTTATTACAGGGAC
AGCAGAGATCCACTTTGGCGCCGGCTCGAGGCCTGCAGGTGCAAAGATGGATAAAGTTTTAAACAGAGAG
GAATCTTTGCAGCTAATGGACCTTCTAGGTCTTGAAAGGAGTGGGAATTGGCTCCGGTGCCCGTCAGTGG
GCAGAGCGCACATCGCCCACAGTCCCCGAGAAGTTGGGGGGAGGGGTCGGCAATTGAACCGGTGCCTAGA
GAAGGTGGCGCGGGGTAAACTGGGAAAGTGATGTCGTGTACTGGCTCCGCCTTTTTCCCGAGGGTGGGGG
AGAACCGTATATAAGTGCAGTAGTCGCCGTGAACGTTCTTTTTCGCAACGGGTTTGCCGCCAGAACACAG
GTAAGTGCCGTGTGTGGTTCCCGCGGGCCTGGCCTCTTTACGGGTTATGGCCCTTGCGTGCCTTGAATTA
CTTCCACCTGGCTGCAGTACGTGATTCTTGATCCCGAGCTTCGGGTTGGAAGTGGGTGGGAGAGTTCGAG
GCCTTGCGCTTAAGGAGCCCCTTCGCCTCGTGCTTGAGTTGAGGCCTGGCCTGGGCGCTGGGGCCGCCGC
GTGCGAATCTGGTGGCACCTTCGCGCCTGTCTCGCTGCTTTCGATAAGTCTCTAGCCATTTAAAATTTTT
GATGACCTGCTGCGACGCTTTTTTTCTGGCAAGATAGTCTTGTAAATGCGGGCCAAGATCTGCACACTGG
TATTTCGGTTTTTGGGGCCGCGGGCGGCGACGGGGCCCGTGCGTCCCAGCGCACATGTTCGGCGAGGCGG
GGCCTGCGAGCGCGGCCACCGAGAATCGGACGGGGGTAGTCTCAAGCTGGCCGGCCTGCTCTGGTGCCTG
GCCTCGCGCCGCCGTGTATCGCCCCGCCCTGGGCGGCAAGGCTGGCCCGGTCGGCACCAGTTGCGTGAGC
GGAAAGATGGCCGCTTCCCGGCCCTGCTGCAGGGAGCTCAAAATGGAGGACGCGGCGCTCGGGAGAGCGG
GCGGGTGAGTCACCCACACAAAGGAAAAGGGCCTTTCCGTCCTCAGCCGTCGCTTCATGTGACTCCACGG
AGTACCGGGCGCCGTCCAGGCACCTCGATTAGTTCTCGAGCTTTTGGAGTACGTCGTCTTTAGGTTGGGG
GGAGGGGTTTTATGCGATGGAGTTTCCCCACACTGAGTGGGTGGAGACTGAAGTTAGGCCAGCTTGGCAC
TTGATGTAATTCTCCTTGGAATTTGCCCTTTTTGAGTTTGGATCTTGGTTCATTCTCAAGCCTCAGACAG
TGGTTCAAAGTTTTTTTCTTCCATTTCAGGTGTCGTGAGGCTAGCACCGCCACCATGTCCACTCCAGACC
CACCCCTGGGCGGAACTCCTCGGCCAGGTCCTTCCCCGGGCCCTGGCCCTTCCCCTGGAGCCATGCTGGG
CCCTAGCCCGGGTCCCTCGCCGGGCTCCGCCCACAGCATGATGGGGCCCAGCCCAGGGCCGCCCTCAGCA
GGACACCCCATCCCCACCCAGGGGCCTGGAGGGTACCCTCAGGACAACATGCACCAGATGCACAAGCCCA
TGGAGTCCATGCATGAGAAGGGCATGTCGGACGACCCGCGCTACAACCAGATGAAAGGAATGGGGATGCG
GTCAGGGGGCCATGCTGGGATGGGGCCCCCGCCCAGCCCCATGGACCAGCACTCCCAAGGTTACCCCTCG
CCCCTGGGTGGCTCTGAGCATGCCTCTAGTCCAGTTCCAGCCAGTGGCCCGTCTTCGGGGCCCCAGATGT
CTTCCGGGCCAGGAGGTGCCCCGCTGGATGGTGCTGACCCCCAGGCCTTGGGGCAGCAGAACCGGGGCCC
AACCCCATTTAACCAGAACCAGCTGCACCAGCTCAGAGCTCAGATCATGGCCTACAAGATGCTGGCCAGG
GGGCAGCCCCTCCCCGACCACCTGCAGATGGCGGTGCAGGGCAAGCGGCCGATGCCCGGGATGCAGCAGC
AGATGCCAACGCTACCTCCACCCTCGGTGTCCGCAACAGGACCCGGCCCTGGCCCTGGCCCTGGCCCCGG
CCCGGGTCCCGGCCCGGCACCTCCAAATTACAGCAGGCCTCATGGTATGGGAGGGCCCAACATGCCTCCC
CCAGGACCCTCGGGCGTGCCCCCCGGGATGCCAGGCCAGCCTCCTGGAGGGCCTCCCAAGCCCTGGCCTG
AAGGACCCATGGCGAATGCTGCTGCCCCCACGAGCACCCCTCAGAAGCTGATTCCCCCGCAGCCAACGGG
CCGCCCTTCCCCCGCGCCCCCTGCCGTCCCACCCGCCGCCTCGCCCGTGATGCCACCGCAGACCCAGTCC
CCCGGGCAGCCGGCCCAGCCCGCGCCCATGGTGCCACTGCACCAGAAGCAGAGCCGCATCACCCCCATCC
AGAAGCCGCGGGGCCTCGACCCTGTGGAGATCCTGCAGGAGCGCGAGTACAGGCTGCAGGCTCGCATCGC
ACACCGAATTCAGGAACTTGAAAACCTTCCCGGGTCCCTGGCCGGGGATTTGCGAACCAAAGCGACCATT
GAGCTCAAGGCCCTCAGGCTGCTGAACTTCCAGAGGCAGCTGCGCCAGGAGGTGGTGGTGTGCATGCGGA
GGGACACAGCGCTGGAGACAGCCCTCAATGCTAAGGCCTACAAGCGCAGCAAGCGCCAGTCCCTGCGCGA
GGCCCGCATCACTGAGAAGCTGGAGAAGCAGCAGAAGATCGAGCAGGAGCGCAAGCGCCGGCAGAAGCAC
CAGGAATACCTCAATAGCATTCTCCAGCATGCCAAGGATTTCAAGGAATATCACAGATCCGTCACAGGCA
AAATCCAGAAGCTGACCAAGGCAGTGGCCACGTACCATGCCAACACGGAGCGGGAGCAGAAGAAAGAGAA
CGAGCGGATCGAGAAGGAGCGCATGCGGAGGCTCATGGCTGAAGATGAGGAGGGGTACCGCAAGCTCATC
GACCAGAAGAAGGACAAGCGCCTGGCCTACCTCTTGCAGCAGACAGACGAGTACGTGGCTAACCTCACGG
AGCTGGTGCGGCAGCACAAGGCTGCCCAGGTCGCCAAGGAGAAAAAGAAGAAAAAGAAAAAGAAGAAGGC
AGAAAATGCAGAAGGACAGACGCCTGCCATTGGGCCGGATGGCGAGCCTCTGGACGAGACCAGCCAGATG
AGCGACCTCCCGGTGAAGGTGATCCACGTGGAGAGTGGGAAGATCCTCACAGGCACAGATGCCCCCAAAG
CCGGGCAGCTGGAGGCCTGGCTCGAGATGAACCCGGGGTATGAAGTAGCTCCGAGGTCTGATAGTGAAGA
AAGTGGCTCAGAAGAAGAGGAAGAGGAGGAGGAGGAAGAGCAGCCGCAGGCAGCACAGCCTCCCACCCTG
CCCGTGGAGGAGAAGAAGAAGATTCCAGATCCAGACAGCGATGACGTCTCTGAGGTGGACGCGCGGCACA
TCATTGAGAATGCCAAGCAAGATGTCGATGATGAATATGGCGTGTCCCAGGCCCTTGCACGTGGCCTGCA
GTCCTACTATGCCGTGGCCCATGCTGTCACTGAGAGAGTGGACAAGCAGTCAGCGCTTATGGTCAATGGT
GTCCTCAAACAGTACCAGATCAAAGGTTTGGAGTGGCTGGTGTCCCTGTACAACAACAACCTGAACGGCA
TCCTGGCCGACGAGATGGGCCTGGGGAAGACCATCCAGACCATCGCGCTCATCACGTACCTCATGGAGCA
CAAACGCATCAATGGGCCCTTCCTCATCATCGTGCCTCTCTCAACGCTGTCCAACTGGGCGTACGAGTTT
GACAAGTGGGCCCCCTCCGTGGTGAAGGTGTCTTACAAGGGATCCCCAGCAGCAAGACGGGCCTTTGTCC
CCCAGCTCCGGAGTGGGAAGTTCAACGTCTTGCTGACGACGTACGAGTACATCATCAAAGACAAGCACAT
CCTCGCCAAGATCCGTTGGAAGTACATGATTGTGGACGAAGGTCACCGCATGAAGAACCACCACTGCAAG
CTGACGCAGGTGCTCAACACGCACTATGTGGCACCCCGCCGCCTGCTGCTGACGGGCACACCGCTGCAGA
ACAAGCTTCCCGAGCTCTGGGCGCTGCTCAACTTCCTGCTGCCCACCATCTTCAAGAGCTGCAGCACCTT
CGAGCAGTGGTTTAACGCACCCTTTGCCATGACCGGGGAAAAGGTGGACCTGAATGAGGAGGAAACCATT
CTCATCATCCGGCGTCTCCACAAAGTGCTGCGGCCCTTCTTGCTCCGACGACTCAAGAAGGAAGTCGAGG
CCCAGTTGCCCGAAAAGGTGGAGTACGTCATCAAGTGCGACATGTCTGCGCTGCAGCGAGTGCTCTACCG
CCACATGCAGGCCAAGGGCGTGCTGCTGACTGATGGCTCCGAGAAGGACAAGAAGGGCAAAGGCGGCACC
AAGACCCTGATGAACACCATCATGCAGCTGCGGAAGATCTGCAACCACCCCTACATGTTCCAGCACATCG
AGGAGTCCTTTTCCGAGCACTTGGGGTTCACTGGCGGCATTGTCCAAGGGCTGGACCTGTACCGAGCCTC
GGGTAAATTTGAGCTTCTTGATAGAATTCTTCCCAAACTCCGAGCAACCAACCACAAAGTGCTGCTGTTC
TGCCAAATGACCTCCCTCATGACCATCATGGAAGATTACTTTGCGTATCGCGGCTTTAAATACCTCAGGC
TTGATGGAACCACGAAGGCGGAGGACCGGGGCATGCTGCTGAAAACCTTCAACGAGCCCGGCTCTGAGTA
CTTCATCTTCCTGCTCAGCACCCGGGCTGGGGGGCTCGGCCTGAACCTCCAGTCGGCAGACACTGTGATC
ATTTTTGACAGCGACTGGAATCCTCACCAGGACCTGCAAGCGCAGGACCGAGCCCACCGCATCGGGCAGC
AGAACGAGGTGCGTGTGCTCCGCCTCTGCACCGTCAACAGCGTGGAGGAGAAGATCCTAGCTGCAGCCAA
GTACAAGCTCAACGTGGACCAGAAGGTGATCCAGGCCGGCATGTTCGACCAGAAGTCCTCCAGCCATGAG
CGGCGCGCCTTCCTGCAGGCCATCCTGGAGCACGAGGAGCAGGATGAGAGCAGACACTGCAGCACGGGCA
GCGGCAGTGCCAGCTTCGCCCACACTGCCCCTCCGCCAGCGGGCGTCAACCCCGACTTGGAGGAGCCACC
TCTAAAGGAGGAAGACGAGGTGCCCGACGACGAGACCGTCAACCAGATGATCGCCCGGCACGAGGAGGAG
TTTGATCTGTTCATGCGCATGGACCTGGACCGCAGGCGCGAGGAGGCCCGCAACCCCAAGCGGAAGCCGC
GCCTCATGGAGGAGGACGAGCTCCCCTCGTGGATCATCAAGGACGACGCGGAGGTGGAGCGGCTGACCTG
TGAGGAGGAGGAGGAGAAGATGTTCGGCCGTGGCTCCCGCCACCGCAAGGAGGTGGACTACAGCGACTCA
CTGACGGAGAAGCAGTGGCTCAAGAAAATTACAGGAAAAGATATCCATGACACAGCCAGCAGTGTGGCAC
GTGGGCTACAATTCCAGCGTGGCCTTCAGTTCTGCACACGTGCGTCAAAGGCCATCGAGGAGGGCACGCT
GGAGGAGATCGAAGAGGAGGTCCGGCAGAAGAAATCATCACGGAAGCGCAAGCGAGACAGCGACGCCGGC
TCCTCCACCCCGACCACCAGCACCCGCAGCCGCGACAAGGACGACGAGAGCAAGAAGCAGAAGAAGCGCG
GGCGGCCGCCTGCCGAGAAACTCTCCCCTAACCCACCCAACCTCACCAAGAAGATGAAGAAGATTGTGGA
TGCCGTGATCAAGTACAAGGACAGCAGCAGTGGACGTCAGCTCAGCGAGGTCTTCATCCAGCTGCCCTCG
CGAAAGGAGCTGCCCGAGTACTACGAGCTCATCCGCAAGCCCGTGGACTTCAAGAAGATAAAGGAGCGCA
TTCGCAACCACAAGTACCGCAGCCTCAACGACCTAGAGAAGGACGTCATGCTCCTGTGCCAGAACGCACA
GACCTTCAACCTGGAGGGCTCCCTGATCTATGAAGACTCCATCGTCTTGCAGTCGGTCTTCACCAGCGTG
CGGCAGAAAATCGAGAAGGAGGATGACAGTGAAGGCGAGGAGAGTGAGGAGGAGGAAGAGGGCGAGGAGG
AAGGCTCCGAATCCGAATCTCGGTCCGTCAAAGTGAAGATCAAGCTTGGCCGGAAGGAGAAGGCACAGGA
CCGGCTGAAGGGCGGCCGGCGGCGGCCGAGCCGAGGGTCCCGAGCCAAGCCGGTCGTGAGTGACGATGAC
AGTGAGGAGGAACAAGAGGAGGACCGCTCAGGAAGTGGCAGCGAAGAAGACTAGTAATGAACTAGTCCGT
AACTTGAAAGTATTTCGATTTCTTGGCTTTATATATCTTGTGGAAAGGACGATCATATACGTCAAGACAA
GTACATACGCGTTAAGTCGACAATCAACCTCTGGATTACAAAATTTGTGAAAGATTGACTGGTATTCTTA
ACTATGTTGCTCCTTTTACGCTATGTGGATACGCTGCTTTAATGCCTTTGTATCATGCTATTGCTTCCCG
TATGGCTTTCATTTTCTCCTCCTTGTATAAATCCTGGTTGCTGTCTCTTTATGAGGAGTTGTGGCCCGTT
GTCAGGCAACGTGGCGTGGTGTGCACTGTGTTTGCTGACGCAACCCCCACTGGTTGGGGCATTGCCACCA
CCTGTCAGCTCCTTTCCGGGACTTTCGCTTTCCCCCTCCCTATTGCCACGGCGGAACTCATCGCCGCCTG
CCTTGCCCGCTGCTGGACAGGGGCTCGGCTGTTGGGCACTGACAATTCCGTGGTGTTGTCGGGGAAATCA
TCGTCCTTTCCTTGGCTGCTCGCCTGTGTTGCCACCTGGATTCTGCGCGGGACGTCCTTCTGCTACGTCC
CTTCGGCCCTCAATCCAGCGGACCTTCCTTCCCGCGGCCTGCTGCCGGCTCTGCGGCCTCTTCCGCGTCT
TCGCCTTCGCCCTCAGACGAGTCGGATCTCCCTTTGGGCCGCCTCCCCGCGTCGACTTTAAGACCAATGA
CTTACAAGGCAGCTGTAGATCTTAGCCACTTTTTAAAAGAAAAGGGGGGACTGGAAGGGCTAATTCACTC
CCAACGAAGACAAGATCTGCTTTTTGCTTGTACTGGGTCTCTCTGGTTAGACCAGATCTGAGCCTGGGAG
CTCTCTGGCTAACTAGGGAACCCACTGCTTAAGCCTCAATAAAGCTTGCCTTGAGTGCTTCAAGTAGTGT
GTGCCCGTCTGTTGTGTGACTCTGGTAACTAGAGATCCCTCAGACCCTTTTAGTCAGTGTGGAAAATCTC
TAGCAGTACGTATAGTAGTTCATGTCATCTTATTATTCAGTATTTATAACTTGCAAAGAAATGAATATCA
GAGAGTGAGAGGAACTTGTTTATTGCAGCTTATAATGGTTACAAATAAAGCAATAGCATCACAAATTTCA
CAAATAAAGCATTTTTTTCACTGCATTCTAGTTGTGGTTTGTCCAAACTCATCAATGTATCTTATCATGT
CTGGCTCTAGCTATCCCGCCCCTAACTCCGCCCATCCCGCCCCTAACTCCGCCCAGTTCCGCCCATTCTC
CGCCCCATGGCTGACTAATTTTTTTTATTTATGCAGAGGCCGAGGCCGCCTCGGCCTCTGAGCTATTCCA
GAAGTAGTGAGGAGGCTTTTTTGGAGGCCTAGGGACGTACCCAATTCGCCCTATAGTGAGTCGTATTACG
CGCGCTCACTGGCCGTCGTTTTACAACGTCGTGACTGGGAAAACCCTGGCGTTACCCAACTTAATCGCCT
TGCAGCACATCCCCCTTTCGCCAGCTGGCGTAATAGCGAAGAGGCCCGCACCGATCGCCCTTCCCAACAG
TTGCGCAGCCTGAATGGCGAATGGG
[124 nt withheld, positions 10736-10859]
C
[91 nt withheld, positions 10861-10951]
A
[49 nt withheld, positions 10953-11001]
CCTTTGACGTTGGAGTCCACGTTCTTT
[37 nt withheld, positions 11029-11065]
ACCCTATCTCGGTCTATTCTTTTGATTTATAAGGGATTTTGCCGATTTCGGCCTATTGGTTAAAAAATGA
GCTGATTTAACAAAAATTTAACGCGAATTTTAACAAAATATTAACGCTTACAATTTAGGTGGCACTTTTC
GGGGAAATGTGCGCGGAACCCCTATTTGTTTATTTTTCTAAATACATTCAAATATGTATCCGCTCATGAG
ACAATAACCCTGATAAATGCTTCAATAATATTGAAAAAGGAAGAGTATGAGTATTCAACATTTCCGTGTC
GCCCTTATTCCCTTTTTTGCGGCATTTTGCCTTCCTGTTTTTGCTCACCCAGAAACGCTGGTGAAAGTAA
AAGATGCTGAAGATCAGTTGGGTGCACGAGTGGGTTACATCGAACTGGATCTCAACAGCGGTAAGATCCT
TGAGAGTTTTCGCCCCGAAGAACGTTTTCCAATGATGAGCACTTTTAAAGTTCTGCTATGTGGCGCGGTA
TTATCCCGTATTGACGCCGGGCAAGAGCAACTCGGTCGCCGCATACACTATTCTCAGAATGACTTGGTTG
AGTACTCACCAGTCACAGAAAAGCATCTTACGGATGGCATGACAGTAAGAGAATTATGCAGTGCTGCCAT
AACCATGAGTGATAACACTGCGGCCAACTTACTTCTGACAACGATCGGAGGACCGAAGGAGCTAACCGCT
TTTTTGCACAACATGGGGGATCATGTAACTCGCCTTGATCGTTGGGAACCGGAGCTGAATGAAGCCATAC
CAAACGACGAGCGTGACACCACGATGCCTGTAGCAATGGCAACAACGTTGCGCAAACTATTAACTGGCGA
ACTACTTACTCTAGCTTCCCGGCAACAATTAATAGACTGGATGGAGGCGGATAAAGTTGCAGGACCACTT
CTGCGCTCGGCCCTTCCGGCTGGCTGGTTTATTGCTGATAAATCTGGAGCCGGTGAGCGTGGGTCTCGCG
GTATCATTGCAGCACTGGGGCCAGATGGTAAGCCCTCCCGTATCGTAGTTATCTACACGACGGGGAGTCA
GGCAACTATGGATGAACGAAATAGACAGATCGCTGAGATAGGTGCCTCACTGATTAAGCATTGGTAACTG
TCAGACCAAGTTTACTCATATATACTTTAGATTGATTTAAAACTTCATTTTTAATTTAAAAGGATCTAGG
TGAAGATCCTTTTTGATAATCTCATGACCAAAATCCCTTAACGTGAGTTTTCGTTCCACTGAGCGTCAGA
CCCCGTAGAAAAGATCAAAGGATCTTCTTGAGATCCTTTTTTTCTGCGCGTAATCTGCTGCTTGCAAACA
AAAAAACCACCGCTACCAGCGGTGGTTTGTTTGCCGGATCAAGAGCTACCAACTCTTTTTCCGAAGGTAA
CTGGCTTCAGCAGAGCGCAGATACCAAATACTGTTCTTCTAGTGTAGCCGTAGTTAGGCCACCACTTCAA
GAACTCTGTAGCACCGCCTACATACCTCGCTCTGCTAATCCTGTTACCAGTGGCTGCTGCCAGTGGCGAT
AAGTCGTGTCTTACCGGGTTGGACTCAAGACGATAGTTACCGGATAAGGCGCAGCGGTCGGGCTGAACGG
GGGGTTCGTGCACACAGCCCAGCTTGGAGCGAACGACCTACACCGAACTGAGATACCTACAGCGTGAGCT
ATGAGAAAGCGCCACGCTTCCCGAAGGGAGAAAGGCGGACAGGTATCCGGTAAGCGGCAGGGTCGGAACA
GGAGAGCGCACGAGGGAGCTTCCAGGGGGAAACGCCTGGTATCTTTATAGTCCTGTCGGGTTTCGCCACC
TCTGACTTGAGCGTCGATTTTTGTGATGCTCGTCAGGGGGGCGGAGCCTATGGAAAAACGCCAGCAACGC
GGCCTTTTTACGGTTCCTGGCCTTTTGCTGGCCTTTTGCTCACATGTTCTTTCCTGCGTTATCCCCTGAT
TCTGTGGATAACCGTATTACCGCCTTTGAGTGAGCTGATACCGCTCGCCGCAGCCGAACGACCGAGCGCA
GCGAGTCAGTGAGCGAGGAAGCGGAAGAGCGCCCAATACGCAAACCGCCTCTCCCCGCGCGTTGGCCGAT
TCATTAATGCAGCTGGCACGACAGGTTTCCCGACTGGAAAGCGGGCAGTGAGCGCAACGCAATTAATGTG
AGTTAGCTCACTCATTAGGCACCCCAGGCTTTACACTTTATGCTTCCGGCTCGTATGTTGTGTGGAATTG
TGAGCGGATAACAATTTCACACAGGAAACAGCTATGACCATGATTACGCCAAGCGCGCAATTAACCCTCA
CTAAAGGGAACAAAAGCTGGAGCTGCAAGC
Features (pLannotate 1.2.2; 31 found; start..end, strand, type, name):
      5..231     +  promoter       RSV promoter: Rous sarcoma virus enhancer/promoter
    232..412     +  LTR            5' LTR (truncated): truncated 5' long terminal repeat (LTR) from HIV-1
    459..584     +  misc_feature   HIV-1 Ψ: packaging signal of human immunodeficiency virus type 1
    568..931     +  CDS            HIV-1 gag (fragment): gag protein from human immunodeficiency virus 1; gag
   1077..1310    +  misc_feature   RRE: The Rev response element (RRE) of HIV-1 allows for Rev-dependent mRNA export from the nucleus to the cytoplasm.
   1687..1713    +  CDS            Rev (fragment): human immunodeficiency virus 1 (HIV-1) Rev protein; rev; enhances nuclear export of unspliced and incompletely spliced viral mRNAs
   1720..1743    +  promoter       SV40 promoter (fragment): SV40 early promoter
   1744..1815    +  promoter       SV40 promoter (fragment): SV40 enhancer and early promoter
   1839..1974    +  rep_origin     SV40 ori: SV40 origin of replication
   2020..2616    +  CDS            PuroR (fragment): puromycin N-acetyltransferase; pac from Streptomyces; confers resistance to puromycin
   2665..2782    +  misc_feature   cPPT/CTS: central polypurine tract and central termination sequence of HIV-1
   2847..2913    +  CDS            small t antigen (fragment): SV40 (simian virus 40) small t antigen
   2920..4098    +  promoter       EF-1α promoter: strong constitutive promoter for human elongation factor EF-1α
   4115..9151    +  CDS            SMARCA4: SMCA4_HUMAN - Also known as BAF190A, BRG1, SNF2B, SNF2L4. Experimental evidence at protein level: Swiss-Prot protein existence level 1. Involved in transcriptional activation and repression of select genes by chromatin remodeling (alteration of DNA-nucleosome topology). Component of SWI/SNF chromatin remodeling complexes that carry out key enzymatic activities, changing chromatin structure by altering DNA-histone contacts within a nucleosome in an ATP-dependent manner. Component of the CREST-BRG1 complex, a multiprotein complex that regulates promoter activation by orchestrating the calcium- d
   9167..9220    +  promoter       U6 promoter (fragment): RNA polymerase III promoter for human U6 snRNA
   9262..9850    +  misc_feature   WPRE: woodchuck hepatitis virus posttranscriptional regulatory element
   9901..9920    +  misc_feature   cPPT/CTS (fragment): central polypurine tract and central termination sequence of HIV-1
   9922..10155   +  LTR            3' LTR (ΔU3): self-inactivating 3' long terminal repeat (LTR) from HIV-1
  10233..10354   +  polyA_signal   SV40 poly(A) signal: SV40 polyadenylation signal
  10394..10529   +  rep_origin     SV40 ori: SV40 origin of replication
  10550..10568   -  promoter       T7 promoter: promoter for bacteriophage T7 RNA polymerase
  10576..10731   +  CDS            lacZα (fragment): LacZα fragment of β-galactosidase; lacZ fragment
  10736..11164   +  rep_origin     f1 ori (sequence partly withheld): f1 bacteriophage origin of replication; arrow indicates direction of (+) strand synthesis
  11217..11321   +  promoter       AmpR promoter: bla
  11322..12182   +  CDS            AmpR: β-lactamase; bla; confers resistance to ampicillin, carbenicillin, and related antibiotics
  12353..12941   +  rep_origin     ori: high-copy-number ColE1/pMB1/pBR322/pUC origin of replication
  13124..13216   +  CDS            lacI (fragment): lac repressor; lacI; The lac repressor binds to the lac operator to inhibit transcription in E. coli. This inhibition can be relieved by adding lactose or isopropyl-β-D-thiogalactopyranoside (IPTG).
  13229..13250   +  protein_bind   CAP binding site: CAP binding activates transcription in the presence of cAMP. E. coli catabolite activator protein
  13265..13295   +  promoter       lac promoter: promoter for the E. coli lac operon
  13299..13321   +  protein_bind   lac operator (fragment): The lac repressor binds to the lac operator to inhibit transcription in E. coli. This inhibition can be relieved by adding lactose or isopropyl-β-D-thiogalactopyranoside (IPTG). lac repressor encoded by lacI
  13364..13382   +  promoter       T3 promoter: promoter for bacteriophage T3 RNA polymerase
