[The description below was written by a language model from this plasmid's Addgene catalogue record and pLannotate feature annotations shown in this document.]
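Description:
TFORF0388 is a lentiviral mammalian expression plasmid built on the pLX_TRC317 backbone and carrying the human SMARCA4 (BRG1) open reading frame. It belongs to a barcoded transcription factor ORF collection. It is propagated in E. coli through a high-copy ColE1/pUC-type origin with ampicillin resistance (AmpR), and the backbone also retains an f1 origin and lac/T7/T3 remnants typical of the parental cloning vector. The sequenced record is about 13.4 kb, consistent with the stated backbone plus an insert of roughly 5.1 kb. The depositor warns that the plasmid can recombine in bacteria.

The viral portion has a third-generation, self-inactivating layout. An RSV promoter drives a truncated HIV-1 5' LTR, followed by the Ψ packaging signal with a gag fragment, the RRE for Rev-dependent export of the genomic RNA, a cPPT/CTS, and a ΔU3 3' LTR that is followed by an SV40 polyadenylation signal. Two expression units lie between the LTRs. An SV40 early promoter/origin region drives puromycin N-acetyltransferase, allowing selection of transduced cells. Downstream, the EF-1α promoter drives the SMARCA4 coding sequence, which encodes the ATPase subunit of SWI/SNF chromatin remodelling complexes. A WPRE after the ORF enhances transcript stability and expression. The catalogue entry describes a unique 24-bp barcode associated with each ORF. The feature table does not annotate this barcode, so its exact position is not stated, though a short U6 promoter fragment is called between the ORF and the WPRE.

The construct is intended for constitutive overexpression of SMARCA4 after lentiviral transduction, particularly in pooled screens, where the barcode identifies which factor each cell received.
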