Addgene plasmid #143699: TFORF0388
Purpose: Lentiviral vector for overexpressing transcription factor ORFs with unique 24-bp barcodes. Barcodes facilitate identification of transcription factors in pooled screens.
Depositing lab: Feng Zhang. Depositing organization: Broad Institute. Publication: A transcription factor atlas of directed differentiation. Joung J, Ma S, Tay T, Geiger-Schuller KR, Kirchgatterer PC, Verdine VK, Guo B, Arias-Garcia MA, Allen WE, Singh A, Kuksenko O, Abudayyeh OO, Gootenberg JS, Fu Z, Macrae RK, Buenrostro JD, Regev A, Zhang F. Cell. 2023 Jan 5;186(1):209-229.e26. doi: 10.1016/j.cell.2022.11.026. PubMed 36608654.
Backbone
  Vector backbone: pLX_TRC317
  Backbone manufacturer: Broad Institute Genetic Perturbation Platform
  Backbone size w/o insert (bp): 8264
  Vector type: Mammalian Expression, Lentiviral
  Selectable markers: Puromycin
Growth in bacteria
  Bacterial resistance: Ampicillin, 100 μg/mL
  Growth temperature: 37°C
  Growth strain: NEB Stable
  Copy number: High Copy
Gene/Insert
  Gene/Insert name: SMARCA4
  Species: H. sapiens (human)
  Insert size (bp): 5141
  Entrez Gene: SMARCA4 (a.k.a. BAF190, BAF190A, BRG1, CSS4, MRD16, OTSC12, RTPS2, SNF2, SNF2-beta, SNF2L4, SNF2LB, SWI2, hSNF2b)
  Promoter: EF1a
  Cloning method: Unknown
  Sequencing primers: 5′ GGGTGGAGACTGAAGTTAGGCCAG; 3′ CACATAGCGTAAAAGGAGCAACATAG
Terms and licenses: Academic/Nonprofit Terms; Industry Terms: Not Available to Industry
Depositor comments: XM_006722845,XM_011528198,NM_001128849,XM_006722846,ENST00000450717 . The transcription factor ORF portion of this plasmid was synthesized by Genewiz. Please test multiple small colonies in case of plasmid recombination. To make this collection available in a timely manner, a portion of this collection was not fully sequenced by Addgene. If an Addgene verified full plasmid sequence is not available, please contact us prior to placing an order to request the full sequence.
How to cite: TFORF0388 was a gift from Feng Zhang (Addgene plasmid # 143699 ; http://n2t.net/addgene:143699 ; RRID:Addgene_143699)
