>Addgene plasmid #143699 | TFORF0388 | depositor partial sequence | sequence record 283227 | Insert
ACCGCCACCATGTCCACTCCAGACCCACCCCTGGGCGGAACTCCTCGGCCAGGTCCTTCCCCGGGCCCTG
GCCCTTCCCCTGGAGCCATGCTGGGCCCTAGCCCGGGTCCCTCGCCGGGCTCCGCCCACAGCATGATGGG
GCCCAGCCCAGGGCCGCCCTCAGCAGGACACCCCATCCCCACCCAGGGGCCTGGAGGGTACCCTCAGGAC
AACATGCACCAGATGCACAAGCCCATGGAGTCCATGCATGAGAAGGGCATGTCGGACGACCCGCGCTACA
ACCAGATGAAAGGAATGGGGATGCGGTCAGGGGGCCATGCTGGGATGGGGCCCCCGCCCAGCCCCATGGA
CCAGCACTCCCAAGGTTACCCCTCGCCCCTGGGTGGCTCTGAGCATGCCTCTAGTCCAGTTCCAGCCAGT
GGCCCGTCTTCGGGGCCCCAGATGTCTTCCGGGCCAGGAGGTGCCCCGCTGGATGGTGCTGACCCCCAGG
CCTTGGGGCAGCAGAACCGGGGCCCAACCCCATTTAACCAGAACCAGCTGCACCAGCTCAGAGCTCAGAT
CATGGCCTACAAGATGCTGGCCAGGGGGCAGCCCCTCCCCGACCACCTGCAGATGGCGGTGCAGGGCAAG
CGGCCGATGCCCGGGATGCAGCAGCAGATGCCAACGCTACCTCCACCCTCGGTGTCCGCAACAGGACCCG
GCCCTGGCCCTGGCCCTGGCCCCGGCCCGGGTCCCGGCCCGGCACCTCCAAATTACAGCAGGCCTCATGG
TATGGGAGGGCCCAACATGCCTCCCCCAGGACCCTCGGGCGTGCCCCCCGGGATGCCAGGCCAGCCTCCT
GGAGGGCCTCCCAAGCCCTGGCCTGAAGGACCCATGGCGAATGCTGCTGCCCCCACGAGCACCCCTCAGA
AGCTGATTCCCCCGCAGCCAACGGGCCGCCCTTCCCCCGCGCCCCCTGCCGTCCCACCCGCCGCCTCGCC
CGTGATGCCACCGCAGACCCAGTCCCCCGGGCAGCCGGCCCAGCCCGCGCCCATGGTGCCACTGCACCAG
AAGCAGAGCCGCATCACCCCCATCCAGAAGCCGCGGGGCCTCGACCCTGTGGAGATCCTGCAGGAGCGCG
AGTACAGGCTGCAGGCTCGCATCGCACACCGAATTCAGGAACTTGAAAACCTTCCCGGGTCCCTGGCCGG
GGATTTGCGAACCAAAGCGACCATTGAGCTCAAGGCCCTCAGGCTGCTGAACTTCCAGAGGCAGCTGCGC
CAGGAGGTGGTGGTGTGCATGCGGAGGGACACAGCGCTGGAGACAGCCCTCAATGCTAAGGCCTACAAGC
GCAGCAAGCGCCAGTCCCTGCGCGAGGCCCGCATCACTGAGAAGCTGGAGAAGCAGCAGAAGATCGAGCA
GGAGCGCAAGCGCCGGCAGAAGCACCAGGAATACCTCAATAGCATTCTCCAGCATGCCAAGGATTTCAAG
GAATATCACAGATCCGTCACAGGCAAAATCCAGAAGCTGACCAAGGCAGTGGCCACGTACCATGCCAACA
CGGAGCGGGAGCAGAAGAAAGAGAACGAGCGGATCGAGAAGGAGCGCATGCGGAGGCTCATGGCTGAAGA
TGAGGAGGGGTACCGCAAGCTCATCGACCAGAAGAAGGACAAGCGCCTGGCCTACCTCTTGCAGCAGACA
GACGAGTACGTGGCTAACCTCACGGAGCTGGTGCGGCAGCACAAGGCTGCCCAGGTCGCCAAGGAGAAAA
AGAAGAAAAAGAAAAAGAAGAAGGCAGAAAATGCAGAAGGACAGACGCCTGCCATTGGGCCGGATGGCGA
GCCTCTGGACGAGACCAGCCAGATGAGCGACCTCCCGGTGAAGGTGATCCACGTGGAGAGTGGGAAGATC
CTCACAGGCACAGATGCCCCCAAAGCCGGGCAGCTGGAGGCCTGGCTCGAGATGAACCCGGGGTATGAAG
TAGCTCCGAGGTCTGATAGTGAAGAAAGTGGCTCAGAAGAAGAGGAAGAGGAGGAGGAGGAAGAGCAGCC
GCAGGCAGCACAGCCTCCCACCCTGCCCGTGGAGGAGAAGAAGAAGATTCCAGATCCAGACAGCGATGAC
GTCTCTGAGGTGGACGCGCGGCACATCATTGAGAATGCCAAGCAAGATGTCGATGATGAATATGGCGTGT
CCCAGGCCCTTGCACGTGGCCTGCAGTCCTACTATGCCGTGGCCCATGCTGTCACTGAGAGAGTGGACAA
GCAGTCAGCGCTTATGGTCAATGGTGTCCTCAAACAGTACCAGATCAAAGGTTTGGAGTGGCTGGTGTCC
CTGTACAACAACAACCTGAACGGCATCCTGGCCGACGAGATGGGCCTGGGGAAGACCATCCAGACCATCG
CGCTCATCACGTACCTCATGGAGCACAAACGCATCAATGGGCCCTTCCTCATCATCGTGCCTCTCTCAAC
GCTGTCCAACTGGGCGTACGAGTTTGACAAGTGGGCCCCCTCCGTGGTGAAGGTGTCTTACAAGGGATCC
CCAGCAGCAAGACGGGCCTTTGTCCCCCAGCTCCGGAGTGGGAAGTTCAACGTCTTGCTGACGACGTACG
AGTACATCATCAAAGACAAGCACATCCTCGCCAAGATCCGTTGGAAGTACATGATTGTGGACGAAGGTCA
CCGCATGAAGAACCACCACTGCAAGCTGACGCAGGTGCTCAACACGCACTATGTGGCACCCCGCCGCCTG
CTGCTGACGGGCACACCGCTGCAGAACAAGCTTCCCGAGCTCTGGGCGCTGCTCAACTTCCTGCTGCCCA
CCATCTTCAAGAGCTGCAGCACCTTCGAGCAGTGGTTTAACGCACCCTTTGCCATGACCGGGGAAAAGGT
GGACCTGAATGAGGAGGAAACCATTCTCATCATCCGGCGTCTCCACAAAGTGCTGCGGCCCTTCTTGCTC
CGACGACTCAAGAAGGAAGTCGAGGCCCAGTTGCCCGAAAAGGTGGAGTACGTCATCAAGTGCGACATGT
CTGCGCTGCAGCGAGTGCTCTACCGCCACATGCAGGCCAAGGGCGTGCTGCTGACTGATGGCTCCGAGAA
GGACAAGAAGGGCAAAGGCGGCACCAAGACCCTGATGAACACCATCATGCAGCTGCGGAAGATCTGCAAC
CACCCCTACATGTTCCAGCACATCGAGGAGTCCTTTTCCGAGCACTTGGGGTTCACTGGCGGCATTGTCC
AAGGGCTGGACCTGTACCGAGCCTCGGGTAAATTTGAGCTTCTTGATAGAATTCTTCCCAAACTCCGAGC
AACCAACCACAAAGTGCTGCTGTTCTGCCAAATGACCTCCCTCATGACCATCATGGAAGATTACTTTGCG
TATCGCGGCTTTAAATACCTCAGGCTTGATGGAACCACGAAGGCGGAGGACCGGGGCATGCTGCTGAAAA
CCTTCAACGAGCCCGGCTCTGAGTACTTCATCTTCCTGCTCAGCACCCGGGCTGGGGGGCTCGGCCTGAA
CCTCCAGTCGGCAGACACTGTGATCATTTTTGACAGCGACTGGAATCCTCACCAGGACCTGCAAGCGCAG
GACCGAGCCCACCGCATCGGGCAGCAGAACGAGGTGCGTGTGCTCCGCCTCTGCACCGTCAACAGCGTGG
AGGAGAAGATCCTAGCTGCAGCCAAGTACAAGCTCAACGTGGACCAGAAGGTGATCCAGGCCGGCATGTT
CGACCAGAAGTCCTCCAGCCATGAGCGGCGCGCCTTCCTGCAGGCCATCCTGGAGCACGAGGAGCAGGAT
GAGAGCAGACACTGCAGCACGGGCAGCGGCAGTGCCAGCTTCGCCCACACTGCCCCTCCGCCAGCGGGCG
TCAACCCCGACTTGGAGGAGCCACCTCTAAAGGAGGAAGACGAGGTGCCCGACGACGAGACCGTCAACCA
GATGATCGCCCGGCACGAGGAGGAGTTTGATCTGTTCATGCGCATGGACCTGGACCGCAGGCGCGAGGAG
GCCCGCAACCCCAAGCGGAAGCCGCGCCTCATGGAGGAGGACGAGCTCCCCTCGTGGATCATCAAGGACG
ACGCGGAGGTGGAGCGGCTGACCTGTGAGGAGGAGGAGGAGAAGATGTTCGGCCGTGGCTCCCGCCACCG
CAAGGAGGTGGACTACAGCGACTCACTGACGGAGAAGCAGTGGCTCAAGAAAATTACAGGAAAAGATATC
CATGACACAGCCAGCAGTGTGGCACGTGGGCTACAATTCCAGCGTGGCCTTCAGTTCTGCACACGTGCGT
CAAAGGCCATCGAGGAGGGCACGCTGGAGGAGATCGAAGAGGAGGTCCGGCAGAAGAAATCATCACGGAA
GCGCAAGCGAGACAGCGACGCCGGCTCCTCCACCCCGACCACCAGCACCCGCAGCCGCGACAAGGACGAC
GAGAGCAAGAAGCAGAAGAAGCGCGGGCGGCCGCCTGCCGAGAAACTCTCCCCTAACCCACCCAACCTCA
CCAAGAAGATGAAGAAGATTGTGGATGCCGTGATCAAGTACAAGGACAGCAGCAGTGGACGTCAGCTCAG
CGAGGTCTTCATCCAGCTGCCCTCGCGAAAGGAGCTGCCCGAGTACTACGAGCTCATCCGCAAGCCCGTG
GACTTCAAGAAGATAAAGGAGCGCATTCGCAACCACAAGTACCGCAGCCTCAACGACCTAGAGAAGGACG
TCATGCTCCTGTGCCAGAACGCACAGACCTTCAACCTGGAGGGCTCCCTGATCTATGAAGACTCCATCGT
CTTGCAGTCGGTCTTCACCAGCGTGCGGCAGAAAATCGAGAAGGAGGATGACAGTGAAGGCGAGGAGAGT
GAGGAGGAGGAAGAGGGCGAGGAGGAAGGCTCCGAATCCGAATCTCGGTCCGTCAAAGTGAAGATCAAGC
TTGGCCGGAAGGAGAAGGCACAGGACCGGCTGAAGGGCGGCCGGCGGCGGCCGAGCCGAGGGTCCCGAGC
CAAGCCGGTCGTGAGTGACGATGACAGTGAGGAGGAACAAGAGGAGGACCGCTCAGGAAGTGGCAGCGAA
GAAGACTAGTAATGAACTAGTCCGTAACTTGAAAGTATTTCGATTTCTTGGCTTTATATATCTTGTGGAA
AGGACGATCATATACGTCAAGACAAGTACAT
