>Addgene plasmid #143699 | TFORF0388 | depositor partial sequence | sequence record 283228 | Barcode
TCATATACGTCAAGACAAGTACAT
